>Addgene plasmid #216820 | pDM067 | addgene full sequence | sequence record 430143 | Addgene NGS Result
ATAATTCTCTTACTGTCATGCCATCCGTAAGATGCTTTTCTGTGACTGGTGAGTACTCAACCAAGTCATT
CTGAGAATAGTGTATGCGGCGACCGAGTTGCTCTTGCCCGGCGTCAATACGGGATAATACCGCGCCACAT
AGCAGAACTTTAAAAGTGCTCATCATTGGAAAACGTTCTTCGGGGCGAAAACTCTCAAGGATCTTACCGC
TGTTGAGATCCAGTTCGATGTAACCCACTCGTGCACCCAACTGATCTTCAGCATCTTTTACTTTCACCAG
CGTTTCTGGGTGAGCAAAAACAGGAAGGCAAAATGCCGCAAAAAAGGGAATAAGGGCGACACGGAAATGT
TGAATACTCATACTCTTCCTTTTTCAATATTATTGAAGCATTTATCAGGGTTATTGTCTCATGAGCGGAT
ACATATTTGAATGTATTTAGAAAAATAAACAAATAGGGGTTCCGCGCACATTTCCCCGAAAAGTGCCACC
TGACGTCTAAGAAACCATTATTATCATGACATTAACCTATAAAAATAGGCGTATCACGAGGCCCTTTCGT
CTCGCGCGTTTCGGTGATGACGGTGAAAACCTCTGACACATGCAGCTCCCGGAGACGGTCACAGCTTGTC
TGTAAGCGGATGCCGGGAGCAGACAAGCCCGTCAGGGCGCGTCAGCGGGTGTTGGCGGGTGTCGGGGCTG
GCTTAACTATGCGGCATCAGAGCAGATTGTACTGAGAGTGCACCATATGCGGTGTGAAATACCGCACAGA
TGCGTAAGGAGAAAATACCGCATCAGGCGCCATTCGCCATTCAGGCTGCGCAACTGTTGGGAAGGGCGAT
CGGTGCGGGCCTCTTCGCTATTACGCCAGCTGGCGAAAGGGGGATGTGCTGCAAGGCGATTAAGTTGGGT
AACGCCAGGGTTTTCCCAGTCACGACGTTGTAAAACGACGGCCAGTGAATTCGAGCTCGGTACCCGGGGA
CAAGCTGCTGCTTTAGAATTAGTTGATCCTATGGTCTCCACCGGTGAGGAGCTCTTCACCGGTGTCGTCC
CCTTCAAGTTCCAGCTCAAGGGTACCATCAACGGTAAGTCCTTCACCGTCGAGGGTGAGGGTGAGGGTAA
CTCCCACGAGGGTTCCCACAAGGGTAAGTACGTCTGCACCTCCGGTAAGCTCCCCATGTCCTGGGCCGCC
CTCGGTACCTCCTTCGGTTACGGTATGAAGTACTACACCAAGTACCCCTCCGGTCTCAAGAACTGGTTCC
ACGAGGTCATGCCCGAGGGTTTCACCTACGACCGCCACATCCAGTACAAGGGTGACGGTTCCATCCACGC
CAAGCACCAGCACTTCATGAAGAACGGTACCTACCACAACATCGTCGAGTTCACCGGTCAGGACTTCAAG
GAGAACTCCCCCGTCCTCACCGGTGACATGGACGTCTCCCTCCCCAACGAGGTCCAGCACATCCCCATCG
ACGACGGTGTCGAGTGCACCGTCACCCTCCAGTACCCCCTCCTCTCCGACGAGTCCAAGTGCGTCGAGGC
CTACCAGAACACCATCATCAAGCCCCTCCACAACCAGCCCGCCCCCGACGTCCCCTTCCACTGGATCCGC
AAGCAGTACACCCAGTCCAAGGACGACACCGAGGAGCGCGACCACATCATCCAGTCCGAGACCCTCGAGG
CCCACCTCTACTCCCGCACCAAGCTCGAGTAATCCTCTAGAGTCGACCTGCAGGCATGCAAGCTTGGCGT
AATCATGGTCATAGCTGTTTCCTGTGTGAAATTGTTATCCGCTCACAATTCCACACAACATACGAGCCGG
AAGCATAAAGTGTAAAGCCTGGGGTGCCTAATGAGTGAGCTAACTCACATTAATTGCGTTGCGCTCACTG
CCCGCTTTCCAGTCGGGAAACCTGTCGTGCCAGCTGCATTAATGAATCGGCCAACGCGCGGGGAGAGGCG
GTTTGCGTATTGGGCGCTCTTCCGCTTCCTCGCTCACTGACTCGCTGCGCTCGGTCGTTCGGCTGCGGCG
AGCGGTATCAGCTCACTCAAAGGCGGTAATACGGTTATCCACAGAATCAGGGGATAACGCAGGAAAGAAC
ATGTGAGCAAAAGGCCAGCAAAAGGCCAGGAACCGTAAAAAGGCCGCGTTGCTGGCGTTTTTCCATAGGC
TCCGCCCCCCTGACGAGCATCACAAAAATCGACGCTCAAGTCAGAGGTGGCGAAACCCGACAGGACTATA
AAGATACCAGGCGTTTCCCCCTGGAAGCTCCCTCGTGCGCTCTCCTGTTCCGACCCTGCCGCTTACCGGA
TACCTGTCCGCCTTTCTCCCTTCGGGAAGCGTGGCGCTTTCTCATAGCTCACGCTGTAGGTATCTCAGTT
CGGTGTAGGTCGTTCGCTCCAAGCTGGGCTGTGTGCACGAACCCCCCGTTCAGCCCGACCGCTGCGCCTT
ATCCGGTAACTATCGTCTTGAGTCCAACCCGGTAAGACACGACTTATCGCCACTGGCAGCAGCCACTGGT
AACAGGATTAGCAGAGCGAGGTATGTAGGCGGTGCTACAGAGTTCTTGAAGTGGTGGCCTAACTACGGCT
ACACTAGAAGAACAGTATTTGGTATCTGCGCTCTGCTGAAGCCAGTTACCTTCGGAAAAAGAGTTGGTAG
CTCTTGATCCGGCAAACAAACCACCGCTGGTAGCGGTGGTTTTTTTGTTTGCAAGCAGCAGATTACGCGC
AGAAAAAAAGGATCTCAAGAAGATCCTTTGATCTTTTCTACGGGGTCTGACGCTCAGTGGAACGAAAACT
CACGTTAAGGGATTTTGGTCATGAGATTATCAAAAAGGATCTTCACCTAGATCCTTTTAAATTAAAAATG
AAGTTTTAAATCAATCTAAAGTATATATGAGTAAACTTGGTCTGACAGTTACCAATGCTTAATCAGTGAG
GCACCTATCTCAGCGATCTGTCTATTTCGTTCATCCATAGTTGCCTGACTCCCCGTCGTGTAGATAACTA
CGATACGGGAGGGCTTACCATCTGGCCCCAGTGCTGCAATGATACCGCGAGACCCACGCTCACCGGCTCC
AGATTTATCAGCAATAAACCAGCCAGCCGGAAGGGCCGAGCGCAGAAGTGGTCCTGCAACTTTATCCGCC
TCCATCCAGTCTATTAATTGTTGCCGGGAAGCTAGAGTAAGTAGTTCGCCAGTTAATAGTTTGCGCAACG
TTGTTGCCATTGCTACAGGCATCGTGGTGTCACGCTCGTCGTTTGGTATGGCTTCATTCAGCTCCGGTTC
CCAACGATCAAGGCGAGTTACATGATCCCCCATGTTGTGCAAAAAAGCGGTTAGCTCCTTCGGTCCTCCG
ATCGTTGTCAGAAGTAAGTTGGCCGCAGTGTTATCACTCATGGTTATGGCAGCACTGC
Features (pLannotate 1.2.2; 11 found; start..end, strand, type, name):
    362..466     -  promoter       AmpR promoter: bla
    561..596     +  CDS            rop (fragment): Rop protein, which maintains plasmids at low copy number; rop
    698..797     +  misc_feature   bom (fragment): basis of mobility region from pBR322
    803..960     -  CDS            lacZα (fragment): LacZα fragment of β-galactosidase; lacZ fragment
   1712..1745    +  misc_feature   MCS (fragment): pUC18/19 multiple cloning site
   1782..1798    -  protein_bind   lac operator: The lac repressor binds to the lac operator to inhibit transcription in E. coli. This inhibition can be relieved by adding lactose or isopropyl-β-D-thiogalactopyranoside (IPTG). lac repressor encoded by lacI
   1806..1836    -  promoter       lac promoter: promoter for the E. coli lac operon
   1851..1872    -  protein_bind   CAP binding site: CAP binding activates transcription in the presence of cAMP. E. coli catabolite activator protein
   1885..1977    -  CDS            lacI (fragment): lac repressor; lacI; The lac repressor binds to the lac operator to inhibit transcription in E. coli. This inhibition can be relieved by adding lactose or isopropyl-β-D-thiogalactopyranoside (IPTG).
   2160..2748    -  rep_origin     ori: high-copy-number ColE1/pMB1/pBR322/pUC origin of replication
   2919..361     -  CDS            AmpR (across the origin): β-lactamase; bla; confers resistance to ampicillin, carbenicillin, and related antibiotics
