[The description below was written by a language model from this plasmid's Addgene catalogue record and pLannotate feature annotations shown in this document.]
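Description:
pDM067 is a small (about 3.4 kb) pUC19-based plasmid that serves as a source of the coding sequence for mStayGold2, a monomeric green fluorescent protein of the StayGold family, with codon usage adjusted for the filamentous fungus Aspergillus nidulans. It is maintained in E. coli at high copy through the pUC-type ColE1/pMB1 origin and selected with ampicillin via the β-lactamase gene and its native promoter. The remaining annotated elements are ordinary pUC19 remnants: the lac promoter, lac operator and CAP binding site, fragments of lacZα and lacI, part of the multiple cloning site, and short rop and bom fragments.

The insert was derived from a synthetic gene fragment and assembled into the backbone by Gibson cloning. It sits in the cloning region between the lacZα fragment and the residual MCS, flanked by the M13 forward and reverse sequencing primer sites. The automated feature table does not annotate the fluorescent protein or its linker, so that stretch appears as an unannotated gap, and its identity rests on the catalogue fields. A peptide linker (recorded as "VinnyLinker") precedes mStayGold2 at its N-terminus, so when the cassette is fused to the 3′ end of a gene of interest the linker separates the target protein from the fluorophore. This suits C-terminal tagging.

Although catalogued as a bacterial expression vector, the record lists no fungal promoter, terminator or selectable marker, which is consistent with use as a storage or template plasmid. It belongs to a toolkit for CRISPR-Cas9 gene editing and fluorescent-protein tagging in A. nidulans, where it presumably supplies the linker-mStayGold2 sequence for building tagging donor DNA. The record does not describe that workflow.
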