Addgene plasmid #216820: pDM067
Purpose: Aspergillus nidulans codon-adjusted mStayGold2 fluorescent protein, includes linker for C-terminal tagging.
Depositing lab: Ken Sawin. Depositing organization: University of Edinburgh. Publication: Improved gene editing and fluorescent-protein tagging in Aspergillus nidulans using a Golden Gate-based CRISPR-Cas9 plasmid system. Modaffari D, Finlayson A, Miao Y, Wallace EWJ, Sawin KE. Wellcome Open Res. 2024 Oct 17;9:602. doi: 10.12688/wellcomeopenres.23086.1. eCollection 2024. PubMed 39640368.
Backbone
  Vector backbone: pUC19
  Vector type: Bacterial Expression
Growth in bacteria
  Bacterial resistance: Ampicillin, 100 μg/mL
  Growth temperature: 37°C
  Growth strain: DH5alpha
  Copy number: High Copy
Gene/Insert
  Gene/Insert name: mStayGold2
  Species: Synthetic
  Mutation: Aspergillus nidulans codon-adjusted
  Tag / fusion protein: VinnyLinker (N terminal on insert)
  Cloning method: Gibson Cloning
  Sequencing primers: 5′ M13 Forward; 3′ M13 Reverse
Resource information
  A portion of this plasmid was derived from a plasmid made by: Synthethic gene fragment from IDT
Terms and licenses: Academic/Nonprofit Terms; Industry Terms: Not Available to Industry
How to cite: pDM067 was a gift from Ken Sawin (Addgene plasmid # 216820 ; http://n2t.net/addgene:216820 ; RRID:Addgene_216820)
